Addgene plasmid #174943: pMSR:MSMEG_0935:Dendra
Purpose: C-term fluorescent fusion
Depositing lab: Keith Derbyshire & Joseph Wade. Depositing organization: Wadsworth Center, New York State Department of Health. Publication: A Mycobacterial Systems Resource for the Research Community. Judd JA, Canestrari J, Clark R, Joseph A, Lapierre P, Lasek-Nesselquist E, Mir M, Palumbo M, Smith C, Stone M, Upadhyay A, Wirth SE, Dedrick RM, Meier CG, Russell DA, Dills A, Dove E, Kester J, Wolf ID, Zhu J, Rubin ER, Fortune S, Hatfull GF, Gray TA, Wade JT, Derbyshire KM. mBio. 2021 Mar 2;12(2). pii: mBio.02401-20. doi: 10.1128/mBio.02401-20. PubMed 33653882.
Backbone
  Vector backbone: pMSR:Dendra
  Vector type: Bacterial Expression ; Integrating Mycobacterial Expression Vector attL5. T7 expression in E. coli
Growth in bacteria
  Bacterial resistance: Apramycin, 25 μg/mL
  Growth temperature: 37°C
  Growth strain: DH5alpha
  Copy number: High Copy
Gene/Insert
  Gene/Insert name: MSMEG_0935
  Species: M. smegmatis
  Promoter: pmycTetO
  Tag / fusion protein: Gly-Ala Linker/Dendra2/1x Flag Tag (C terminal on insert)
  Cloning method: Ligation Independent Cloning
  Sequencing primers: 5′ TGATAGAGTTTGTCCTCCCTATCAG; 3′ TCCATATGCACCTTGACACG
Resource information
  A portion of this plasmid was derived from a plasmid made by: CP000480.1
Terms and licenses: Academic/Nonprofit Terms; Industry Terms: Not Available to Industry
Depositor comments: 5' cloning site: AseI (destroyed), 3' cloning site: HindIII (not destroyed)
How to cite: pMSR:MSMEG_0935:Dendra was a gift from Keith Derbyshire & Joseph Wade (Addgene plasmid # 174943 ; http://n2t.net/addgene:174943 ; RRID:Addgene_174943)
