[The description below was written by a language model from this plasmid's Addgene catalogue record and pLannotate feature annotations shown in this document.]
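Description:
pMSR:MSMEG_0935:Dendra is a 5.6 kb integrating mycobacterial expression vector built on the pMSR:Dendra backbone and belonging to a systems-level resource of tagged Mycobacterium smegmatis genes. It replicates in E. coli from a high-copy ColE1/pUC-type origin and is selected with apramycin through the aac(3)IV acetyltransferase gene. It carries no annotated mycobacterial replication origin. Instead it encodes the mycobacteriophage L5 integrase (with a fragment of neighbouring phage gene 32), which mediates site-specific recombination into the chromosomal L5 attachment site, giving stable single-copy insertion in mycobacteria.

The payload is the M. smegmatis open reading frame MSMEG_0935, inserted by ligation-independent cloning. The annotation software matches this region by homology to gpmA, the phosphoglycerate mutase of M. leprae that interconverts 2- and 3-phosphoglycerate, which suggests the likely function of the encoded protein. The gene is fused at its C terminus through a Gly-Ala linker to Dendra2, a green-to-red photoconvertible fluorescent protein, followed by a single FLAG epitope.

Expression in mycobacteria is driven by the pmycTetO promoter, a mycobacterial promoter containing tet operators. The two short hits labelled as "tight TRE promoter" fragments almost certainly reflect these operator sequences rather than a mammalian promoter. The record lists no Tet repressor on the plasmid, so regulated expression would depend on one supplied separately. A T7 promoter lies immediately upstream of the coding sequence and a T7 terminator fragment downstream, allowing the same fusion to be expressed in T7 polymerase-bearing E. coli strains.

The stated purpose is a C-terminal fluorescent fusion, suited to imaging protein localisation in live mycobacteria, with the FLAG tag available for immunodetection or affinity purification.
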