Features (pLannotate 1.2.2; 14 found; start..end, strand, type, name):
    152..171     +  promoter       tight TRE promoter (fragment): Tet-responsive promoter PTight, consisting of seven tet operator sequences followed by the minimal CMV promoter
    178..195     +  promoter       tight TRE promoter (fragment): Tet-responsive promoter PTight, consisting of seven tet operator sequences followed by the minimal CMV promoter
    209..227     +  promoter       T7 promoter: promoter for bacteriophage T7 RNA polymerase
    246..941     +  CDS            gpmA (fragment): GPMA_MYCLB - Experimental evidence at protein level: Swiss-Prot protein existence level 1. Catalyzes the interconversion of 2-phosphoglycerate and 3- phosphoglycerate. From Mycobacterium leprae (strain Br4923).
   1005..1691    +  CDS            Dendra2: Dendra2 is a photoconvertible green fluorescent protein published in 2006, derived from Dendronephthya sp.. It has high acid sensitivity.
   1731..1751    +  CDS            FLAG (fragment): FLAG® epitope tag, followed by an enterokinase cleavage site
   1760..1802    +  terminator     T7 terminator (fragment): transcription terminator for bacteriophage T7 RNA polymerase
   2008..2808    +  CDS            ApmR: aminoglycoside 3-N-acetyltransferase type IV ; aac(3)IV; confers resistance to apramycin (Paget and Davies, 1996)
   2875..2892    -  misc_feature   MCS (fragment): pBluescript multiple cloning site
   2933..3521    +  rep_origin     ori: high-copy-number ColE1/pMB1/pBR322/pUC origin of replication
   3689..3717    +  misc_feature   MCS (fragment): pUC18/19 multiple cloning site
   4277..5389    +  CDS            33: VINT_BPML5 - Also known as int. Protein inferred from homology: Swiss-Prot protein existence level 3. Integrase is necessary for integration of the phage into the host genome by site-specific recombination. From Mycobacterium phage L5 (Mycobacteriophage L5).
   5451..5555    -  CDS            32 (fragment): VG32_BPML5 - Protein predicted: Swiss-Prot protein existence level 4. From Mycobacterium phage L5 (Mycobacteriophage L5).
   5611..94      +  CDS            Y4104_STRCO (fragment) (across the origin): Protein inferred from homology: Swiss-Prot protein existence level 3. From Streptomyces coelicolor (strain ATCC BAA-471 / A3(2) / M145).
>Addgene plasmid #174943 | pMSR:MSMEG_0935:Dendra | addgene full sequence | sequence record 345408 | Addgene NGS Result
CGTCACGGCCGTGGGAGGCGGCACGATCCGCGACGTGATGATCGGCCGCATCCCCACGGTGCTGCGCAGT
GAGCTCTACGCCATCCCGGCGTTGATCTGTGCGTTCGCACGCACAGGCCCGGTGTGAGAAGGGTCTCTGA
CGAGCGGGAGAACTCCCTATCAGTGATAGAGTTTGTCCTCCCTATCAGTGATAGATAGGCTTAAGGAGTA
ATACGACTCACTATAGGGAGAAGGAGGCCATTATGGCGACCCTGATCCTGCTCCGCCACGGTGAGAGCCA
GTGGAACGAGAAGAACCTGTTCACCGGTTGGGTGGACGTCGACCTCACTGACAAGGGCCGGGCCGAGGCC
GTCCGCGGCGGCCAACTGATGGCCGAGCAGGGCGTCCTGCCCGACGTGCTCTACACGTCACTGCTGCGCC
GGGCCATCACCACCGCGCACCTCGCGCTCGACGCCGCTGACCGGCTGTGGATCCCGGTGCACCGCGACTG
GCGGCTCAACGAGCGCCACTACGGCGCGCTGCAGGGCCTGGACAAGGCCGAGACCAAGGAGAAGTACGGC
GAAGAGCAGTTCATGGCGTGGCGCCGCAGCTACGACACCCCGCCGCCGCCCATCGAGAAGGGCAGCAAGT
ACAGCCAGGACGCCGATCCGCGCTACGCCGACATCGACGGCGGCCCGTTGACCGAATGCCTCAAAGACGT
CGTCGAGCGGTTCGTGCCGTACTACGAGAGCGCGATCTTGCCCGATCTGAAGGCGGGCAAGACCGTGCTG
ATCGCCGCCCACGGCAACTCGCTGCGCGCGCTGGTGAAGTACCTCGACGGCATGTCCGACGAGGAGGTCG
TCGGCCTCAACATCCCGACCGGCATCCCGCTGCGCTACGACCTCGACGAGAACCTCAAGCCCGTCAAGAT
CGGCGGTGAGTACCTCGATCCCGAGGCGGCCGCCGCCGGTGCGGCCGCCGTCGCCGCCCAGGGCGCGAAG
AAGAAGCTTGGTGCGGCCGCGGGCAACACGCCTGGCATCAATCTGATCAAGGAGGACATGCGTGTCAAGG
TGCATATGGAGGGCAACGTGAACGGTCACGCCTTCGTGATCGAGGGGGAGGGTAAGGGTAAGCCTTACGA
AGGGACCCAGACCGCCAACCTCACCGTCAAGGAGGGCGCCCCTCTCCCATTCTCGTACGATATCCTCACT
ACCGCGGTGCATTACGGGAACCGCGTGTTCACCAAGTACCCCGAGGATATCCCTGACTACTTCAAGCAGA
GCTTCCCGGAGGGATACTCCTGGGAGCGGACGATGACCTTCGAAGACAAGGGTATCTGTACGATCCGCAG
CGACATCTCGCTGGAAGGGGACTGTTTCTTCCAGAACGTCCGTTTCAAGGGGACCAACTTTCCGCCGAAC
GGCCCGGTCATGCAGAAGAAGACCCTCAAGTGGGAGCCGAGCACGGAGAAGCTGCACGTTCGGGACGGCC
TCCTGGTCGGCAACATCAACATGGCGCTGCTGCTGGAAGGCGGCGGCCACTACCTATGCGACTTCAAGAC
CACGTACAAAGCGAAGAAGGTCGTCCAGCTGCCCGACGCGCACTTCGTGGACCACCGCATCGAAATCCTG
GGGAACGATTCGGACTACAACAAGGTCAAGTTGTACGAGCACGCTGTGGCACGCTATAGCCCGCTCCCGT
CGCAGGTCTGGTTCGAAGGCGGCGGCGGGGAGAACCTGTATTTCCAGGACTACAAGGACGACGACGACAA
GTGATTTAAATAACCCCTTGGGGCCTCTAAACGGGTCTTGAGGGGTTTTTTGTTAACTAGCGTACGATCG
AATTCCTGCAGCTCACGGTAACTGATGCCGTATTTGCAGTACCAGCGTACGGCCCACAGAATGATGTCAC
GCTGAAAATGCCGGCCTTTGAATGGGTTCATGTGCAGCTCCATCAGCAAAAGGGGATGATAAGTTTATCA
CCACCGACTATTTGCAACAGTGCCGTTGATCGTGCTATGATCGACTGATGTCATCAGCGGTGGAGTGCAA
TGTCGTGCAATACGAATGGCGAAAAGCCGAGCTCATCGGTCAGCTTCTCAACCTTGGGGTTACCCCCGGC
GGTGTGCTGCTGGTCCACAGCTCCTTCCGTAGCGTCCGGCCCCTCGAAGATGGGCCACTTGGACTGATCG
AGGCCCTGCGTGCTACGCTGGGTCCGGGAGGGACGCTCGTCATGCCCTCGTGGTCAGGTCTGGACGACGA
GCCGTTCGATCCTGCCACGTCGCCCGTTACACCGGACCTTGGAGTTGTCTCTGACACATTCTGGCGCCTG
CCAAATGTAAAGCGCAGCGCCCATCCATTTGCCTTTGCGGCAGCGGGGCCACAGGCAGAGCAGATCATCT
CTGATCCATTGCCCCTGCCACCTTACTCGCCTGCAAGCCCGGTCGCCCGTGTCCATGAACTCGATGGGCA
GGTACTTCTCCTCGGCGTGGGACACGATGCCAACACGACGCTGCATCTTGCCGAGTTGATGGCAAAGGTT
CCCTATGGGGTGCCGAGACACTGCACCATTCTTCAGGATGGCAAGTTGGTACGCGTCGATTATCTCGAGA
ATGACCACTGCTGTGAGCGCTTTGCCTTGGCGGACAGGTGGCTCAAGGAGAAGAGCCTTCAGAAGGAAGG
TCCAGTCGGTCATGCCTTTGCTCGGTTGATCCGCTCCCGCGACATTGTGGCGACAGCCCTGGGTCAACTG
GGCCGAGATCCGTTGATCTTCCTGCATCCGCCAGAGGCGGGATGCGAAGAATGCGATGCCGCTCGCCAGT
CGATTGGCTGAGCTCATGAGCGGAGAACGAGATGACGTTGGAGGGGCAAGGTCGCGCTGATTGCTGGGGC
AACACGGGGGATCCACTAGTTCCATGAGCGTCAGACCCCGTAGAAAAGATCAAAGGATCTTCTTGAGATC
CTTTTTTTCTGCGCGTAATCTGCTGCTTGCAAACAAAAAAACCACCGCTACCAGCGGTGGTTTGTTTGCC
GGATCAAGAGCTACCAACTCTTTTTCCGAAGGTAACTGGCTTCAGCAGAGCGCAGATACCAAATACTGTC
CTTCTAGTGTAGCCGTAGTTAGGCCACCACTTCAAGAACTCTGTAGCACCGCCTACATACCTCGCTCTGC
TAATCCTGTTACCAGTGGCTGCTGCCAGTGGCGATAAGTCGTGTCTTACCGGGTTGGACTCAAGACGATA
GTTACCGGATAAGGCGCAGCGGTCGGGCTGAACGGGGGGTTCGTGCACACAGCCCAGCTTGGAGCGAACG
ACCTACACCGAACTGAGATACCTACAGCGTGAGCTATGAGAAAGCGCCACGCTTCCCGAGGGGAGAAAGG
CGGACAGGTATCCGGTAAGCGGCAGGGTCGGAACAGGAGAGCGCACGAGGGAGCTTCCAGGGGGAAACGC
CTGGTATCTTTATAGTCCTGTCGGGTTTCGCCACCTCTGACTTGAGCGTCGATTTTTGTGATGCTCGTCA
GGGGGGCGGAGCCTATGGAAAAACGCCAGCAACGCGGCCTTTTTACGGTTCCTGGCCTTTTGCTGGCCTT
TTGCTCACATGTTCTTTCCTGCGTTATCCCCTGATTCTGTGGATAACCGTATTACCGCCTTTGAGTGAGC
TGATACCGCTCGCCGCAGCCGAACGACCGAGCGCAACGCGTGCGGCCGCGGTACCCGGGGATCCTCTAGA
GTCGACCACCAAGGGCACCATCTCTGCTTGGGCCACCCCGTTGGCCGCAGCCAGCTCGCTGAGAGCCGTG
AACGACAGGGCGAACGCCAGCCCGCCGACGGCGAGGGTTCCGACCGCTGCAACTCCCGGTGCAACCTTGT
CCCGGTCTATTCTCTTCACTGCACCAGCTCCAATCTGGTGTGAATGCCCCTCGTCTGTTCGCGCAGGCGG
GGGGCTCTATTCGTTTGTCAGCATCGAAAGTAGCCAGATCAGGGATGCGTTGCAACCGCGTATGCCCAGG
TCAGAAGAGTCGCACAAGAGTTGCAGACCCCTGGAAAGAAAAATGGCCAGAGGGCGAAAACACCCTCTGA
CCAGCGGAGCGGGCGACGGGAATCGAACCCGCGTAGCTAGTTTGGAAGAATGGGTGTCTGCCGACCACAT
ATGGGCCGGTCAAGATAGGTTTTTACCCCCTCTCGGCTGCATCCTCTAAGTGGAAAGAAATTGCAGGTCG
TAGAAGCGCGTTGAAGCCTGAGAGTTGCACAGGAGTTGCAACCCGGTAGCCTTGTTCACGACGAGAGGAG
ACCTAGTTGGCACGTCGCGGATGGGGATCGCTGAAGACTCAGCGCAGCGGGAGGATCCAAGCCTCATACG
TCAACCCGCAGGACGGTGTGAGGTACTACGCGCTGCAGACCTACGACAACAAGATGGACGCCGAAGCCTG
GCTCGCGGGCGAGAAGCGGCTCATCGAGATGGAGACCTGGACCCCTCCACAGGACCGGGCGAAGAAGGCA
GCCGCCAGCGCCATCACGCTGGAGGAGTACACCCGGAAGTGGCTCGTGGAGCGCGACCTCGCAGACGGCA
CCAGGGATCTGTACAGCGGGCACGCGGAGCGCCGCATCTACCCGGTGCTAGGTGAAGTGGCGGTCACAGA
GATGACGCCAGCTCTGGTGCGTGCGTGGTGGGCCGGGATGGGTAGGAAGCACCCGACTGCCCGCCGGCAT
GCCTACAACGTCCTCCGGGCGGTGATGAACACAGCGGTCGAGGACAAGCTGATCGCAGAGAACCCGTGCC
GGATCGAGCAGAAGGCAGCCGATGAGCGCGACGTAGAGGCGCTGACGCCTGAGGAGCTGGACATCGTCGC
CGCTGAGATCTTCGAGCACTACCGGATCGCGGCATACATCCTGGCGTGGACGAGCCTCCGGTTCGGAGAG
CTGATCGAGCTTCGCCGCAAGGACATCGTGGACGACGGCATGACGATGAAGCTCCGGGTGCGCCGTGGCG
CTTCCCGCGTGGGGAACAAGATCGTCGTTGGCAACGCCAAGACCGTCCGGTCGAAGCGTCCTGTGACGGT
TCCGCCTCACGTCGCGGAGATGATCCGAGCGCACATGAAGGACCGTACGAAGATGAACAAGGGCCCCGAG
GCATTCCTGGTGACCACGACGCAGGGCAACCGGCTGTCGAAGTCCGCGTTCACCAAGTCGCTGAAGCGTG
GCTACGCCAAGATCGGTCGGCCGGAACTCCGCATCCACGACCTCCGCGCTGTCGGCGCTACGTTCGCCGC
TCAGGCAGGTGCGACGACCAAGGAGCTGATGGCCCGTCTCGGTCACACGACTCCTAGGATGGCGATGAAG
TACCAGATGGCGTCTGAGGCCCGCGACGAGGCTATCGCTGAGGCGATGTCCAAGCTGGCCAAGACCTCCT
GAAACGCAAAAAGCCCCCCTCCCAAGGACACTGAGTCCTAAAGAGGGGGGTTTCTTGTCAGTACGCGAAG
AACCACGCCTGGCCGCGAGCGCCAGCACCGCCGCTCTGTGCGGAGACCTGGGCACCAGCCCCGCCGCCGC
CAGGAGCATTGCCGTTCCCGCCAGAAATCTAGACGGTGACCACAACGCGCCCGCTTTGATCGGGGACGTC
GAAATATTGGATCGTCGGCAC
