>Addgene plasmid #174943 | pMSR:MSMEG_0935:Dendra | depositor partial sequence | sequence record 339337 | partial
ATGGCGACCCTGATCCTGCTCCGCCACGGTGAGAGCCAGTGGAACGAGAAGAACCTGTTCACCGGTTGGG
TGGACGTCGACCTCACTGACAAGGGCCGGGCCGAGGCCGTCCGCGGCGGCCAACTGATGGCCGAGCAGGG
CGTCCTGCCCGACGTGCTCTACACGTCACTGCTGCGCCGGGCCATCACCACCGCGCACCTCGCGCTCGAC
GCCGCTGACCGGCTGTGGATCCCGGTGCACCGCGACTGGCGGCTCAACGAGCGCCACTACGGCGCGCTGC
AGGGCCTGGACAAGGCCGAGACCAAGGAGAAGTACGGCGAAGAGCAGTTCATGGCGTGGCGCCGCAGCTA
CGACACCCCGCCGCCGCCCATCGAGAAGGGCAGCAAGTACAGCCAGGACGCCGATCCGCGCTACGCCGAC
ATCGACGGCGGCCCGTTGACCGAATGCCTCAAAGACGTCGTCGAGCGGTTCGTGCCGTACTACGAGAGCG
CGATCTTGCCCGATCTGAAGGCGGGCAAGACCGTGCTGATCGCCGCCCACGGCAACTCGCTGCGCGCGCT
GGTGAAGTACCTCGACGGCATGTCCGACGAGGAGGTCGTCGGCCTCAACATCCCGACCGGCATCCCGCTG
CGCTACGACCTCGACGAGAACCTCAAGCCCGTCAAGATCGGCGGTGAGTACCTCGATCCCGAGGCGGCCG
CCGCCGGTGCGGCCGCCGTCGCCGCCCAGGGCGCGAAGAAG
